>Addgene plasmid #54198 | mEmerald-MYR-N-5 | addgene partial sequence | sequence record 92663 | EGFP-N 5'-CGTCGCCGTCCAGCTCGACCAG-3'
CCTTGCTCACCATGGTGGCGACCGGTCCCTTTGGCTTGCTCTTGCTGCTTCCCATGGTGGCGAATTCGAA
GCTTGAGCTCGAGATCTGAGTCCGGTAGCGCTAGCGGATCTGACGGTTCACTAAACCAGCTCTGCTTATA
TAGACCTCCCACCGTACACGCCTACCGCCCATTTGCGTCAATGGGGCGGAGTTGTTACGACATTTTGGAA
AGTCCCGTTGATTTTGGTGCCAAAACAAACTCCCATTGACGTCAATGGGGTGGAGACTTGGAAATCCCCG
TGAGTCAAACCGCTATCCACGCCCATTGATGTACTGCCAAAACCGCATCACCATGGTAATAGCGATGACT
AATACGTAGATGTACTGCCAAGTAGGAAAGTCCCATAAGGTCATGTACTGGGCATAATGCCAGGCGGGCC
ATTTACCGTCATTGACGTCAATAGGGGGCGTACTTGGCATATGATACACTTGATGTACTGCCAAGTGGGC
AGTTTACCGTAAATACTCCACCCATTGACGTCAATGGAAAGTCCCTATTGGCGTTACTATGGGAACATAC
GTCATTATTGACGTCAATGGGCGGGGGTCGTTGGGCGGTCAGCCAGGCGGGCCATTTACCGTAAGTTATG
TAACGCGGAACTCCATATATGGGCTATGAACTAATGACCCCGTAATTGATTACTATTAATAACTAATGCA
TGGCGGTAATACGGTTATCCACAGAATCAGGGGATAACGCAGGAA
