>Addgene plasmid #54198 | mEmerald-MYR-N-5 | addgene partial sequence | sequence record 93592 | CMV-F 5'-CGCAAATGGGCGGTAGGCGTG-3'
GTGAACCGTCAGATCCGCTAGCGCTACCGGACTCAGATCTCGAGCTCAAGCTTCGAATTCGCCACCATGG
GAAGCAGCAAGAGCAAGCCAAAGGGACCGGTCGCCACCATGGTGAGCAAGGGCGAGGAGCTGTTCACCGG
GGTGGTGCCCATCCTGGTCGAGCTGGACGGCGACGTAAACGGCCACAAGTTCAGCGTGTCCGGCGAGGGC
GAGGGCGATGCCACCTACGGCAAGCTGACCCTGAAGTTCATCTGCACCACCGGCAAGCTGCCCGTGCCCT
GGCCCACCCTCGTGACCACCTTGACCTACGGCGTGCAGTGCTTCGCCCGCTACCCCGACCACATGAAGCA
GCACGACTTCTTCAAGTCCGCCATGCCCGAAGGCTACGTCCAGGAGCGCACCATCTTCTTCAAGGACGAC
GGCAACTACAAGACCCGCGCCGAGGTGAAGTTCGAGGGCGACACCCTGGTGAACCGCATCGAGCTGAAGG
GCATCGACTTCAAGGAGGACGGCAACATCCTGGGGCACAAGCTGGAGTACAACTACAACAGCCACAAGGT
CTATATCACCGCCGACAAGCAGAAGAACGGCATCAAGGTGAACTTCAAGACCCGCCACAACATCGAGGAC
GGCAGCGTGCAGCTCGCCGACCACTACCAGCAGAACACCCCCATCGGCGACGGCCCCGTGCTGCTGCCCG
ACAACCACTACCTGAGCACCCAGTCCAAGCTGAGCAAAGACCCCAACGAGAAGCGCGATCACATGGTCCT
GCTGGAGTTCGTGACCGCCGCCGGGATCACTCTCGGCATGGACGAGCTGTACAAGTAAGCGGCCGCGACT
CTAGATCATAATCAGCCATACCACATT
