[The description below was written by a language model from this plasmid's Addgene catalogue record.]
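Description:
mEmerald-MYR-N-5 is a mammalian expression plasmid of about 4.8 kb, built on the mEmerald-MYR-N1 backbone and catalogued as an empty backbone with no separate gene insert. It is maintained in E. coli as a high-copy plasmid under kanamycin selection. It also carries a neomycin resistance marker, so stably transfected mammalian cells can be selected with G418. The record does not state the promoter driving expression, the origins of replication or the polyadenylation signals, and no feature table is provided from which these could be confirmed.

The payload is mEmerald, a bright green fluorescent protein of the GFP family (excitation 487 nm, emission 509 nm), combined with a myristoylation targeting sequence. Such signals generally direct covalent attachment of a myristoyl lipid to the protein, which promotes its association with cellular membranes. The record nevertheless lists the localization of this construct as "cytoskeleton", and that annotation is reported here as given rather than reconciled with the expected behaviour of a myristoylation signal. The mEmerald-MYR tag is described as C-terminal on the backbone. This is consistent with an N1-type layout, in which the fluorescent protein lies downstream of any fused sequence. The "5" in the name may refer to a linker length, but the record does not say so.

The plasmid is typically suited to use as a fluorescent localization marker for live- or fixed-cell imaging in transfected mammalian cells. It can also serve as a starting vector for building other targeted mEmerald fusions.
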