Addgene plasmid #54198: mEmerald-MYR-N-5
Purpose: (Empty Backbone) Localization: Cytoskeleton , Excitation: 487, Emission: 509
Depositing lab: Michael Davidson. Depositing organization: Florida State University, Tallahassee.
Backbone
  Vector backbone: mEmerald-MYR-N1
  Backbone size (bp): 4800
  Vector type: Mammalian Expression
  Selectable markers: Neomycin (select with G418)
  Tag / fusion protein: mEmerald-MYR (C terminal on backbone)
Growth in bacteria
  Bacterial resistance: Kanamycin, 50 μg/mL
  Growth temperature: 37°C
  Growth strain: DH5alpha
  Copy number: High Copy
Gene/Insert
  Gene/Insert name: None
  Tag / fusion protein: mEmerald-MYR (C terminal on backbone)
Terms and licenses: Academic/Nonprofit Terms; Industry Terms
Depositor comments: Myristoylated targeting sequence. Excitation = 487; Emission = 509. Localization data: Cytoskeleton
How to cite: mEmerald-MYR-N-5 was a gift from Michael Davidson (Addgene plasmid # 54198 ; http://n2t.net/addgene:54198 ; RRID:Addgene_54198)
